>Addgene plasmid #241124 | pDMJ2-SARS-CoV-2-Spike (XBB-4a) | addgene full sequence | sequence record 486247 | Addgene NGS Result
ATGTTCGTGTTTCTGGTTCTTCTTCCCCTGGTGTCTAGTCAGTGCGTCAACTTGATCACGCGAACACAGA
GCTACACCAATTCCTTTACACGAGGCGTCTACTATCCCGACAAGGTGTTCCGAAGCAGTGTTTTGCACTC
CACGCAGGACCTTTTCTTGCCCTTCTTCTCAAATGTGACTTGGTTTCATGCAATACACGTATCCGGGACT
AATGGCACTAAGAGATTCGACAATCCCGCCTTGCCTTTTAACGACGGCGTGTATTTTGCCAGTACAGAAA
AGAGCAATATTATCCGGGGATGGATCTTCGGCACGACTCTGGATAGTAAAACACAATCCCTGCTGATCGT
GAATAATGCGACAAACGTCGTCATAAAAGTCTGCGAGTTCCAGTTCTGCAACGACCCTTTCCTCGACGTG
TACCAGAAGAACAATAAATCTTGGATGGAAAGTGAGTTTCGCGTGTACTCCAGTGCAAATAACTGTACTT
TTGAGTACGTAAGCCAGCCTTTCCTGATGGACCTCGAAGGGAAAGTGGGGAACTTTAAGAACCTGCGCGA
ATTCGTGTTCAAGAACATCGACGGTTATTTTAAAATATACAGCAAGCACACCCCTATTAACCTGGGCAGA
GATTTGCCACAAGGTTTTAGCGCCCTGGAACCCCTCGTGGACCTTCCTATCGGCATCAACATCACGCGCT
TCCAAACTCTGCTCGCACTGCATCGGTCTTATCTGACCCCTGGAGATTCATCCTCAGGATGGACCGCGGG
TGCTGCTGCATATTATGTGGGATATCTGCAGCCTAGGACCTTCCTGCTCAAATACAACGAGAACGGCACC
ATCACTGACGCTGTTGATTGCGCGCTGGACCCATTGTCTGAAACCAAATGCACACTGAAAAGCTTCACAG
TCGAGAAGGGCATTTACCAGACGAGCAACTTCAGAGTTCAGCCCACAGAGAGCATCGTTCGCTTCCCCAA
CATTACCAATTTGTGCCCATTCGACGAGGTCTTTAACGCAACTACCTTTGCCAGTGTTTACGCCTGGAAC
AGGAAACGGATATCCAATTGCGTGGCCGATTACAGCGTAATCTACAATTTCGCTCCCTTTTTCGCCTTTA
AATGCTACGGTGTCTCCCCTACGAAGCTGAATGATCTGTGCTTTACTAATGTCTATGCGGACAGCTTCGT
TATTAGAGGTAACGAGGTCAGCCAAATCGCCCCAGGGCAGACTGGAAACATAGCCGACTACAATTACAAA
CTGCCAGATGATTTCACCGGCTGCGTCATCGCCTGGAACTCCAATAAGCTCGATAGTAAAGAGAGCGGCA
ATTACAACTATCTCTATAGGCTGTTTCGAAAGAGCAAGCTGAAACCTTTTGAGCGGGACATTTCAACAGA
GATCTACCAGGCCGGAAACAAGCCCTGCAACGGGGTCGCCGGGAGCAATTGTTACAGCCCGCTGCAAAGC
TATGGATTTCGGCCGACTTACGGCGTTGGCCACCAGCCATATCGGGTGGTGGTGCTGTCATTTGAGCTGC
TTCATGCGCCTGCTACAGTATGTGGGCCTAAAAAGTCTACCAATCTGGTGAAAAATAAGTGCGTGAACTT
CAACTTCAATGGCCTCACCGGGACAGGCGTGTTGACAGAATCCAATAAGAAATTCCTGCCATTCCAGCAG
TTCGGCAGGGATATCGCAGACACGACCGATGCGGTGCGAGATCCCCAGACATTGGAGATTCTGGACATTA
CTCCTTGTTCTTTTGGAGGAGTGAGTGTTATTACTCCCGGCACAAATACCTCAAATCAAGTCGCTGTGCT
GTATCAAGGTGTAAACTGTACCGAGGTCCCCGTGGCTATTCACGCCGACCAGCTGACCCCAACATGGCGG
GTATACAGCACCGGTTCTAATGTATTCCAGACCAGAGCCGGCTGCCTCATTGGAGCCGAGTACGTGAACA
ACTCTTATGAATGTGATATACCGATTGGAGCAGGTATCTGCGCCTCTTATCAGACCCAGACAAAGAGCCA
CAGAAGGGCTAGGAGCGTGGCCTCCCAGTCCATAATCGCCTATACAATGTCACTGGGGGCTGAAAATTCA
GTGGCATACAGTAACAACTCTATCGCTATCCCCACAAATTTTACCATCTCTGTGACTACAGAGATCCTGC
CAGTGTCTATGACTAAAACCTCCGTGGACTGTACCATGTACATCTGTGGTGATAGCACCGAATGTTCCAA
CCTGCTCCTGCAGTACGGCAGCTTCTGCACACAGCTGAAGAGGGCACTGACAGGAATCGCCGTCGAACAG
GATAAGAACACTCAGGAGGTGTTTGCGCAGGTTAAGCAGATTTACAAGACGCCACCAATCAAGTACTTCG
GTGGGTTCAATTTCTCTCAAATTCTGCCTGATCCTTCTAAGCCATCTAAGCGGAGCTTTATAGAGGATTT
GCTCTTTAATAAGGTGACCCTCGCCGATGCTGGATTTATTAAGCAGTATGGCGACTGTTTGGGAGACATT
GCTGCTCGCGATCTGATATGTGCCCAGAAATTCAACGGGCTGACCGTACTCCCACCGCTGCTCACTGATG
AGATGATCGCACAATATACCAGCGCCCTGCTGGCCGGCACTATTACATCCGGCTGGACGTTCGGAGCAGG
AGCCGCACTGCAAATACCTTTTGCCATGCAGATGGCATATCGCTTCAATGGGATCGGGGTGACCCAGAAC
GTCCTGTACGAAAACCAGAAACTTATCGCTAACCAGTTCAATTCCGCCATTGGTAAAATCCAGGACAGCT
TGAGTTCCACAGCCAGCGCCCTCGGGAAATTGCAAGATGTAGTCAATCACAATGCACAAGCCCTGAATAC
TCTCGTCAAGCAACTGTCATCCAAGTTCGGTGCTATATCCTCCGTGCTGAATGATATCCTTAGTAGATTG
GATAAGGTGGAGGCAGAAGTCCAGATCGACCGGCTTATTACTGGAAGGCTGCAGAGTCTGCAGACGTACG
TCACGCAGCAGCTTATCAGAGCCGCCGAGATTAGAGCATCTGCGAATCTGGCTGCTACAAAGATGAGTGA
ATGCGTGCTCGGGCAATCAAAGCGGGTCGACTTTTGTGGGAAGGGGTACCACCTCATGAGCTTCCCCCAA
TCCGCCCCACATGGCGTTGTGTTCCTGCATGTTACTTACGTTCCCGCTCAAGAGAAGAACTTTACTACCG
CTCCGGCGATCTGCCACGACGGTAAGGCACACTTTCCACGCGAAGGCGTCTTTGTTAGCAATGGAACACA
CTGGTTTGTTACCCAGAGGAACTTTTATGAGCCCCAGATAATCACAACCGACAACACATTCGTATCTGGG
AACTGTGACGTAGTTATTGGGATCGTGAACAACACCGTGTACGATCCTCTCCAACCGGAACTTGACTCTT
TCAAGGAGGAACTGGATAAGTACTTTAAGAATCACACCTCACCCGATGTTGACCTCGGCGACATTTCAGG
AATTAATGCTAGCGTGGTGAACATCCAGAAAGAGATTGATAGACTTAACGAAGTGGCCAAGAACCTCAAC
GAATCACTTATTGACCTGCAGGAGCTGGGAAAATATGAGCAGTACATTAAATGGCCTTGGTACATTTGGC
TGGGCTTTATAGCAGGCCTGATCGCTATCGTCATGGTGACCATCATGCTTTGTTGTATGACTAGCTGCTG
CAGCTGCCTCAAGGGCTGTTGTAGCTGCGGCTCTTGCTGTAAATAATGATGAGGATCCAGATCTGCTGTG
CCTTCTAGTTGCCAGCCATCTGTTGTTTGCCCCTCCCCCGTGCCTTCCTTGACCCTGGAAGGTGCCACTC
CCACTGTCCTTTCCTAATAAAATGAGGAAATTGCATCGCATTGTCTGAGTAGGTGTCATTCTATTCTGGG
GGGTGGGGTGGGGCAGGACAGCAAGGGGGAGGATTGGGAAGACAATAGCAGGCATGCTGGGGATGCGGTG
GGCTCTATGGGTACCCAGGTGCTGAAGAATTGACCCGGTTCCTCCTGGGCCAGAAAGAAGCAGGCACATC
CCCTTCTCTGTGACACACCCTGTCCACGCCCCTGGTTCTTAGTTCCAGCCCCACTCATAGGACACTCATA
GCTCAGGAGGGCTCCGCCTTCAATCCCACCCGCTAAAGTACTTGGAGCGGTCTCTCCCTCCCTCATCAGC
CCACCAAACCAAACCTAGCCTCCAAGAGTGGGAAGAAATTAAAGCAAGATAGGCTATTAAGTGCAGAGGG
AGAGAAAATGCCTCCAACATGTGAGGAAGTAATGAGAGAAATCATAGAATTTTAAGGCCATGATTTAAGG
CCAATCGGAAAGAACATGTGAGCAAAAGGCCAGCAAAAGGCCAGGAACCGTAAAAAGGCCGCGTTGCTGG
CGTTTTTCCATAGGCTCCGCCCCCCTGACGAGCATCACAAAAATCGACGCTCAAGTCAGAGGTGGCGAAA
CCCGACAGGACTATAAAGATACCAGGCGTTTCCCCCTGGAAGCTCCCTCGTGCGCTCTCCTGTTCCGACC
CTGCCGCTTACCGGATACCTGTCCGCCTTTCTCCCTTCGGGAAGCGTGGCGCTTTCTCATAGCTCACGCT
GTAGGTATCTCAGTTCGGTGTAGGTCGTTCGCTCCAAGCTGGGCTGTGTGCACGAACCCCCCGTTCAGCC
CGACCGCTGCGCCTTATCCGGTAACTATCGTCTTGAGTCCAACCCGGTAAGACACGACTTATCGCCACTG
GCAGCAGCCACTGGTAACAGGATTAGCAGAGCGAGGTATGTAGGCGGTGCTACAGAGTTCTTGAAGTGGT
GGCCTAACTACGGCTACACTAGAAGAACAGTATTTGGTATCTGCGCTCTGCTGAAGCCAGTTACCTTCGG
AAAAAGAGTTGGTAGCTCTTGATCCGGCAAACAAACCACCGCTGGTAGCGGTGGTTTTTTTGTTTGCAAG
CAGCAGATTACGCGCAGAAAAAAAGGATCTCAAGAAGATCCTTTGATCTTTTCTACGGGGTCTGACGCTC
AGTGGAACGAAAACTCACGTTAAGGGATTTTGGTCATGAGATTATCAAAAAGGATCTTCACCTAGATCCT
TTTAAATTAAAAATGAAGTTTTAAATCAATCTAAAGTATATATGAGTAAACTTGGTCTGACAGTTACCAA
TGCTTAATCAGTGAGGCACCTATCTCAGCGATCTGTCTATTTCGTTCATCCATAGTTGCCTGACTCCCCG
TCGTGTAGATAACTACGATACGGGAGGGCTTACCATCTGGCCCCAGTGCTGCAATGATACCGCGAGACCC
ACGCTCACCGGCTCCAGATTTATCAGCAATAAACCAGCCAGCCGGAAGGGCCGAGCGCAGAAGTGGTCCT
GCAACTTTATCCGCCTCCATCCAGTCTATTAATTGTTGCCGGGAAGCTAGAGTAAGTAGTTCGCCAGTTA
ATAGTTTGCGCAACGTTGTTGCCATTGCTACAGGCATCGTGGTGTCACGCTCGTCGTTTGGTATGGCTTC
ATTCAGCTCCGGTTCCCAACGATCAAGGCGAGTTACATGATCCCCCATGTTGTGCAAAAAAGCGGTTAGC
TCCTTCGGTCCTCCGATCGTTGTCAGAAGTAAGTTGGCCGCAGTGTTATCACTCATGGTTATGGCAGCAC
TGCATAATTCTCTTACTGTCATGCCATCCGTAAGATGCTTTTCTGTGACTGGTGAGTACTCAACCAAGTC
ATTCTGAGAATAGTGTATGCGGCGACCGAGTTGCTCTTGCCCGGCGTCAATACGGGATAATACCGCGCCA
CATAGCAGAACTTTAAAAGTGCTCATCATTGGAAAACGTTCTTCGGGGCGAAAACTCTCAAGGATCTTAC
CGCTGTTGAGATCCAGTTCGATGTAACCCACTCGTGCACCCAACTGATCTTCAGCATCTTTTACTTTCAC
CAGCGTTTCTGGGTGAGCAAAAACAGGAAGGCAAAATGCCGCAAAAAAGGGAATAAGGGCGACACGGAAA
TGTTGAATACTCATACTCTTCCTTTTTCAATATTATTGAAGCATTTATCAGGGTTATTGTCTCATGAGCG
GATACATATTTGAATGTATTTAGAAAAATAAACAAATAGGGGTTCCGCGCACATTTCCCCGAAAAGTGCC
ACCTGACGTCCCAATGATTGCACCATATGCGGTGTGAAATACCGCACAGATGCGTAAGGAGAAAATACCG
CATCAGATTGGCTATTGGCCATTGCATACGTTGTATCCATATCATAATATGTACATTTATATTGGCTCAT
GTCCAACATTACCGCCATGTTGACATTGATTATTGACTAGTTATTAATAGTAATCAATTACGGGGTCATT
AGTTCATAGCCCATATATGGAGTTCCGCGTTACATAACTTACGGTAAATGGCCCGCCTGGCTGACCGCCC
AACGACCCCCGCCCATTGACGTCAATAATGACGTATGTTCCCATAGTAACGCCAATAGGGACTTTCCATT
GACGTCAATGGGTGGAGTATTTACGGTAAACTGCCCACTTGGCAGTACATCAAGTGTATCATATGCCAAG
TACGCCCCCTATTGACGTCAATGACGGTAAATGGCCCGCCTGGCATTATGCCCAGTACATGACCTTATGG
GACTTTCCTACTTGGCAGTACATCTACGTATTAGTCATCGCTATTACCATGGTGATGCGGTTTTGGCAGT
ACATCAATGGGCGTGGATAGCGGTTTGACTCACGGGGATTTCCAAGTCTCCACCCCATTGACGTCAATGG
GAGTTTGTTTTGGCACCAAAATCAACGGGACTTTCCAAAATGTCGTAACAACTCCGCCCCATTGACGCAA
ATGGGCGGTAGGCGTGTACGGTGGGAGGTCTATATAAGCAGAGCTCGTTTAGTGAACCGTCAGATCGCCT
GGAGACGCCATCCACGCTGTTTTGACCTCCATAGAAGACACCGGGACCGATCCAGCCTCCATCGGCTCGC
ATCTCTCCTTCACGCGCCCGCCGCCCTACCTGAGGCCGCCATCCACGCCGGTTGAGTCGCGTTCTGCCGC
CTCCCGCCTGTGGTGCCTCCTGAACTGCGTCCGCCGTCTAGGTAAGTTTAAAGCTCAGGTCGAGACCGGG
CCTTTGTCCGGCGCTCCCTTGGAGCCTACCTAGACTCAGCCGGCTCTCCACGCTTTGCCTGACCCTGCTT
GCTCAACTCTAGTTAACGGTGGAGGGCAGTGTAGTCTGAGCAGTACTCGTTGCTGCCGCGCGCGCCACCA
GACATAATAGCTGACAGACTAACAGACTGTTCCTTTCCATGGGTCTTTTCTGCAGTCACCGTCGTCGACA
CGTGTGATCAGATATCGCGGCCGCTCTAGA
Features (pLannotate 1.2.2; 10 found; start..end, strand, type, name):
      1..3753    +  CDS            S: SPIKE_SARS2 - Experimental evidence at protein level: Swiss-Prot protein existence level 1. [Spike glycoprotein]: May down-regulate host tetherin (BST2) by lysosomal degradation, thereby counteracting its antiviral activity. From Severe acute respiratory syndrome coronavirus 2 (2019-nCoV) (SARS-CoV-2).
   3776..4000    +  polyA_signal   bGH poly(A) signal: bovine growth hormone polyadenylation signal
   4415..5003    -  rep_origin     ori: high-copy-number ColE1/pMB1/pBR322/pUC origin of replication
   5174..6034    -  CDS            AmpR: β-lactamase; bla; confers resistance to ampicillin, carbenicillin, and related antibiotics
   6035..6139    -  promoter       AmpR promoter: bla
   6179..6236    +  misc_feature   bom (fragment): basis of mobility region from pBR322
   6322..6701    +  enhancer       CMV enhancer: human cytomegalovirus immediate early enhancer
   6702..6905    +  promoter       CMV promoter: human cytomegalovirus (CMV) immediate early promoter
   6994..7221    +  LTR            5' LTR (truncated) (fragment): truncated 5' long terminal repeat (LTR) from human T-cell leukemia virus (HTLV) type 1
   7225..7335    +  intron         CMV intron (fragment): modified intron A from human cytomegalovirus
