[The description below was written by a language model from this plasmid's Addgene catalogue record and pLannotate feature annotations shown in this document.]
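Description:
pDMJ2-SARS-CoV-2-Spike (XBB-4a) is a 7,380-nt mammalian expression plasmid built on the pDMJ2 backbone that drives production of a SARS-CoV-2 spike glycoprotein variant for making pseudotyped virus particles. It is maintained in E. coli through a high-copy ColE1/pUC-type origin and selected with ampicillin via a β-lactamase gene under its native bla promoter. A small fragment of the pBR322 bom region is also annotated. No mammalian selection marker, reporter or epitope tag appears in the feature table, which is consistent with use by transient transfection.

The expression cassette begins with the human cytomegalovirus immediate-early enhancer and promoter. These are followed by a fragment of the HTLV-1 5' LTR and a fragment of modified CMV intron A. Such 5' leader elements are commonly placed between promoter and coding sequence to raise transcript processing and translation efficiency. The spike open reading frame (about 3.75 kb) comes next and is terminated by the bovine growth hormone polyadenylation signal. The insert was made by gene synthesis and carries an extensive set of substitutions and deletions. In the N-terminal domain these include T19I, deletion of residues 24–26 with A27S, G142D and Y144del. The receptor-binding domain carries changes such as R346T, K417N, N460K, F486S, N501Y and Y505H, and there are further changes including D614G, H655Y, P681H and N969K. The associated publication concerns computationally designed proteins that mimic antibody immune evasion in viral evolution.

According to the record, the plasmid supplies spike as the envelope protein for pseudotyped virus. It would therefore be combined with separate plasmids providing the viral core and reporter genome, which are not part of this construct.
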