Addgene plasmid #241124: pDMJ2-SARS-CoV-2-Spike (XBB-4a)
Purpose: Expresses SARS-CoV-2 spike (XBB-4a) protein for creating pseudotyped virus
Depositing lab: Jeremy Luban. Depositing organization: University of Massachusetts, Worcester. Publication: Computationally designed proteins mimic antibody immune evasion in viral evolution. Youssef N, Gurev S, Ghantous F, Brock KP, Jaimes JA, Thadani NN, Dauphin A, Sherman AC, Yurkovetskiy L, Soto D, Estanboulieh R, Kotzen B, Notin P, Kollasch AW, Cohen AA, Dross SE, Erasmus J, Fuller DH, Bjorkman PJ, Lemieux JE, Luban J, Seaman MS, Marks DS. Immunity. 2025 May 6:S1074-7613(25)00178-5. doi: 10.1016/j.immuni.2025.04.015. PubMed 40345199.
Backbone
  Vector backbone: pDMJ2
  Vector type: Mammalian Expression
Growth in bacteria
  Bacterial resistance: Ampicillin, 100 μg/mL
  Growth temperature: 37°C
  Growth strain: DH5alpha
  Copy number: High Copy
Gene/Insert
  Gene/Insert name: Spike (XBB-4a)
  Species: SARS-CoV-2
  Mutation: T19I,L24del,P25del,P26del,A27S,V83A,G142D,Y144del,H146Q,Q183V,V213G,G339D,R346T,L368I,S371F,S373P,S375F,T376A,D405N,R408S,K417N,N440K,V445E,G446S,N460K,S477N,T478K,E484A,F486S,F490S,Q498R,N501Y,Y505H,D614G,H655Y,N679K,P681H,N764K,D796Y,Q954H,N969K
  Entrez Gene: S (a.k.a. GU280_gp02, spike glycoprotein)
  Cloning method: Gene Synthesis
Terms and licenses: Academic/Nonprofit Terms; Industry Terms: Not Available to Industry
How to cite: pDMJ2-SARS-CoV-2-Spike (XBB-4a) was a gift from Jeremy Luban (Addgene plasmid # 241124 ; http://n2t.net/addgene:241124 ; RRID:Addgene_241124)
